Addgene plasmid #125976: 13_pAAV-ProC71-CatCh-GFP-WPRE
Purpose: Targeting expression to neuronal and glial cell types in mice, non-human primates, and human retina
Depositing lab: Botond Roska. Depositing organization: Friedrich Miescher Institute for Biomedical Research. Publication: Targeting neuronal and glial cell types with synthetic promoter AAVs in mice, non-human primates and humans. Juttner J, Szabo A, Gross-Scherf B, Morikawa RK, Rompani SB, Hantz P, Szikra T, Esposti F, Cowan CS, Bharioke A, Patino-Alvarez CP, Keles O, Kusnyerik A, Azoulay T, Hartl D, Krebs AR, Schubeler D, Hajdu RI, Lukats A, Nemeth J, Nagy ZZ, Wu KC, Wu RH, Xiang L, Fang XL, Jin ZB, Goldblum D, Hasler PW, Scholl HPN, Krol J, Roska B. Nat Neurosci. 2019 Jul 8. pii: 10.1038/s41593-019-0431-2. doi: 10.1038/s41593-019-0431-2. PubMed 31285614.
Backbone
  Vector backbone: pAAV
  Vector type: AAV
Growth in bacteria
  Bacterial resistance: Ampicillin, 100 μg/mL
  Growth temperature: 37°C
  Growth strain: NEB Stable
  Copy number: High Copy
Gene/Insert
  Gene/Insert name: CatCh-GFP (alt name: ChR2(L132C)-EGFP)
  Species: Synthetic
  Promoter: ProC71
  Cloning method: Restriction Enzyme; 5′ cloning site Unknown (unknown if destroyed); 3′ cloning site Unknown (unknown if destroyed)
Terms and licenses: Academic/Nonprofit Terms; Industry Terms: Not Available to Industry
Depositor comments: Please visit https://www.biorxiv.org/content/early/2018/10/04/434720.full.pdf for BioRxiv preprint
How to cite: 13_pAAV-ProC71-CatCh-GFP-WPRE was a gift from Botond Roska (Addgene plasmid # 125976 ; http://n2t.net/addgene:125976 ; RRID:Addgene_125976)
