[The description below was written by a language model from this plasmid's Addgene catalogue record and pLannotate feature annotations shown in this document.]
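Description:
13_pAAV-ProC71-CatCh-GFP-WPRE is an AAV transfer plasmid built on a pAAV backbone, designed to be packaged into recombinant adeno-associated virus for gene delivery to the retina. In bacteria it is maintained as a high-copy plasmid through a ColE1/pUC-type origin and selected with ampicillin via the β-lactamase gene under its own promoter. An f1 phage origin and small remnants of pBR322 bom and rop sequences are also present in the backbone. The expression cassette is flanked by AAV2 inverted terminal repeats, the cis elements required for genome replication and encapsidation. The annotation finds one complete ITR downstream of the cassette, while the upstream ITR is detected only as two short fragments, which may reflect the difficulty of sequencing and annotating these repeats rather than a true truncation.

The payload is CatCh-GFP, the L132C variant of the Chlamydomonas reinhardtii channelrhodopsin-2 N-terminal fragment fused at its C-terminus to EGFP, giving a blue-light-gated cation channel whose expression can be visualised by green fluorescence. Transcription is driven by ProC71, a synthetic promoter. The feature table does not annotate it, but it presumably occupies the unannotated region upstream of the ChR2 coding sequence. Downstream, a WPRE enhances transcript stability and expression, and a human growth hormone polyadenylation signal terminates the message.

According to the record, the construct belongs to a collection of synthetic-promoter AAVs for targeting expression to neuronal and glial cell types in mouse, non-human primate and human retina. The record does not state which cell type ProC71 targets. The optogenetic-reporter fusion allows both identification and light-driven activation of the labelled cells.
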