Features (pLannotate 1.2.2; 15 found; start..end, strand, type, name):
    855..1780    +  CDS            ChR2 (fragment): N-terminal fragment of channelrhodopsin-2 from the alga Chlamydomonas reinhardtii (Nagel et al., 2003) blue light-activated cation channel
   1785..2501    +  CDS            EGFP: EGFP is a basic (constitutively fluorescent) green fluorescent protein published in 1996, derived from Aequorea victoria. It is reported to be a rapidly-maturing weak dimer with moderate acid sensitivity.
   2508..2532    +  misc_feature   MCS (fragment): pBluescript multiple cloning site
   2532..3120    +  misc_feature   WPRE: woodchuck hepatitis virus posttranscriptional regulatory element
   3152..3628    +  polyA_signal   hGH poly(A) signal: human growth hormone polyadenylation signal
   3668..3808    +  repeat_region  AAV2 ITR: inverted terminal repeat of adeno-associated virus serotype 2 inverted
   3813..3864    -  misc_feature   bom (fragment): basis of mobility region from pBR322
   3883..4338    +  rep_origin     f1 ori (sequence partly withheld): f1 bacteriophage origin of replication; arrow indicates direction of (+) strand synthesis
   4339..4388    -  misc_feature   bom (fragment): basis of mobility region from pBR322
   4490..4525    -  CDS            rop (fragment): Rop protein, which maintains plasmids at low copy number; rop
   4620..4724    +  promoter       AmpR promoter: bla
   4725..5585    +  CDS            AmpR: β-lactamase; bla; confers resistance to ampicillin, carbenicillin, and related antibiotics
   5756..6344    +  rep_origin     ori: high-copy-number ColE1/pMB1/pBR322/pUC origin of replication
   6417..6444    +  repeat_region  AAV2 ITR (fragment): inverted terminal repeat of adeno-associated virus serotype 2 inverted
   6473..6500    +  repeat_region  AAV2 ITR (fragment): inverted terminal repeat of adeno-associated virus serotype 2 inverted
>Addgene plasmid #125976 | 13_pAAV-ProC71-CatCh-GFP-WPRE | addgene full sequence | sequence record 256677 | Addgene NGS Result
GCGGCCGCACGCGTTCAAGCCTCCTACCGCCTTTGTTATGCAAACATATCAAACGCCCTCCTTTGTTATG
CAAAAGGGCTGGAACGGGGCCTTTGTTATGCAAATCGCCCTCCCCGATCCCTTTGTTATGCAAATTTGAC
GAATTCCCACCTTTGTTATGCAAACAAATCTCCTACCCTCCTTTGTTATGCAAAGTGAGAGGGGCTGCAC
CTTTGTTATGCAAAATGCGGCCCCTGAGACCTTTGTTATGCAAAAACCATGTACGCTTGCCTTTGTTATG
CAAACCGCCTGTTGCTTGGCCTTTGTTATGCAAAGCCACGCGATTGGCGCCTTTGTTATGCAAAGCTCGG
TTATGTACACCTTTGTTATGCAAAGCTACTTTAAACTTGCCTTTGTTATGCAAATCACGACCTGACCGTC
CTTTGTTATGCAAAAACGGTTGAAATAGTCCTTTGTTATGCAAAATGATATTGAATAGTCCTTTGTTATG
CAAAAATTTAGATGCCGACCCTTTGTTATGCAAAGGAATGGGCGTGCTGCCTTTGTTATGCAAATTTTCG
CTGCGACAGCCTTTGTTATGCAAACATGCTCGCCACTCACCTTTGTTATGCAAAGGTCTAACAATGACCC
CTTTGTTATGCAAACTACGTGGAATAGATCCTTTGTTATGCAAACCCCGAGTTTTTGAACCTTTGTTATG
CAAAATCAGTAACTTCATTCCTTTGTTATGCAAAATGTGACTTAACCTCCCTTTGTTATGCAAATATATA
ATGGAAGCTTGACCGGAGCCGTTAGTTGCCCGTCGGACGCGATTTGCGAGGCGCTTTATGCGCGCACCGG
TCGGATCCGCCACCATGGATTATGGAGGCGCCCTGAGTGCCGTTGGGCGCGAGCTGCTATTTGTAACGAA
CCCAGTAGTCGTCAATGGCTCTGTACTTGTGCCTGAGGACCAGTGTTACTGCGCGGGCTGGATTGAGTCG
CGTGGCACAAACGGTGCCCAAACGGCGTCGAACGTGCTGCAATGGCTTGCTGCTGGCTTCTCCATCCTAC
TGCTTATGTTTTACGCCTACCAAACATGGAAGTCAACCTGCGGCTGGGAGGAGATCTATGTGTGCGCTAT
CGAGATGGTCAAGGTGATTCTCGAGTTCTTCTTCGAGTTTAAGAACCCGTCCATGCTGTATCTAGCCACA
GGCCACCGCGTCCAGTGGTTGCGTTACGCCGAGTGGCTTCTCACCTGCCCGGTCATTTGCATTCACCTGT
CAAACCTGACGGGCTTGTCCAACGACTACAGCAGGCGCACCATGGGTCTGCTTGTGTCTGATATTGGCAC
AATTGTGTGGGGCGCCACTTCCGCCATGGCCACCGGATACGTCAAGGTCATCTTCTTCTGCCTGGGTCTG
TGTTATGGTGCTAACACGTTCTTTCACGCTGCCAAGGCCTACATCGAGGGTTACCACACCGTGCCGAAGG
GCCGGTGTCGCCAGGTGGTGACTGGCATGGCTTGGCTCTTCTTCGTATCATGGGGTATGTTCCCCATCCT
GTTCATCCTCGGCCCCGAGGGCTTCGGCGTCCTGAGCGTGTACGGCTCCACCGTCGGCCACACCATCATT
GACCTGATGTCGAAGAACTGCTGGGGTCTGCTCGGCCACTACCTGCGCGTGCTGATCCACGAGCATATCC
TCATCCACGGCGACATTCGCAAGACCACCAAATTGAACATTGGTGGCACTGAGATTGAGGTCGAGACGCT
GGTGGAGGACGAGGCCGAGGCTGGCGCGGTACCCATGGTGAGCAAGGGCGAGGAGCTGTTCACCGGGGTG
GTGCCCATCCTGGTCGAGCTGGACGGCGACGTAAACGGCCACAAGTTCAGCGTGTCCGGCGAGGGCGAGG
GCGATGCCACCTACGGCAAGCTGACCCTGAAGTTCATCTGCACCACCGGCAAGCTGCCCGTGCCCTGGCC
CACCCTCGTGACCACCCTGACCTACGGCGTGCAGTGCTTCAGCCGCTACCCCGACCACATGAAGCAGCAC
GACTTCTTCAAGTCCGCCATGCCCGAAGGCTACGTCCAGGAGCGCACCATCTTCTTCAAGGACGACGGCA
ACTACAAGACCCGCGCCGAGGTGAAGTTCGAGGGCGACACCCTGGTGAACCGCATCGAGCTGAAGGGCAT
CGACTTCAAGGAGGACGGCAACATCCTGGGGCACAAGCTGGAGTACAACTACAACAGCCACAACGTCTAT
ATCATGGCCGACAAGCAGAAGAACGGCATCAAGGTGAACTTCAAGATCCGCCACAACATCGAGGACGGCA
GCGTGCAGCTCGCCGACCACTACCAGCAGAACACCCCCATCGGCGACGGCCCCGTGCTGCTGCCCGACAA
CCACTACCTGAGCACCCAGTCCGCCCTGAGCAAAGACCCCAACGAGAAGCGCGATCACATGGTCCTGCTG
GAGTTCGTGACCGCCGCCGGGATCACTCTCGGCATGGACGAGCTGTACAAGTGATAAGAATTCGATATCA
AGCTTATCGATAATCAACCTCTGGATTACAAAATTTGTGAAAGATTGACTGGTATTCTTAACTATGTTGC
TCCTTTTACGCTATGTGGATACGCTGCTTTAATGCCTTTGTATCATGCTATTGCTTCCCGTATGGCTTTC
ATTTTCTCCTCCTTGTATAAATCCTGGTTGCTGTCTCTTTATGAGGAGTTGTGGCCCGTTGTCAGGCAAC
GTGGCGTGGTGTGCACTGTGTTTGCTGACGCAACCCCCACTGGTTGGGGCATTGCCACCACCTGTCAGCT
CCTTTCCGGGACTTTCGCTTTCCCCCTCCCTATTGCCACGGCGGAACTCATCGCCGCCTGCCTTGCCCGC
TGCTGGACAGGGGCTCGGCTGTTGGGCACTGACAATTCCGTGGTGTTGTCGGGGAAATCATCGTCCTTTC
CTTGGCTGCTCGCCTATGTTGCCACCTGGATTCTGCGCGGGACGTCCTTCTGCTACGTCCCTTCGGCCCT
CAATCCAGCGGACCTTCCTTCCCGCGGCCTGCTGCCGGCTCTGCGGCCTCTTCCGCGTCTTCGCCTTCGC
CCTCAGACGAGTCGGATCTCCCTTTGGGCCGCCTCCCCGCATCGATACCGAGCGCTGCTCGAGAGATCTA
CGGGTGGCATCCCTGTGACCCCTCCCCAGTGCCTCTCCTGGCCCTGGAAGTTGCCACTCCAGTGCCCACC
AGCCTTGTCCTAATAAAATTAAGTTGCATCATTTTGTCTGACTAGGTGTCCTTCTATAATATTATGGGGT
GGAGGGGGGTGGTATGGAGCAAGGGGCAAGTTGGGAAGACAACCTGTAGGGCCTGCGGGGTCTATTGGGA
ACCAAGCTGGAGTGCAGTGGCACAATCTTGGCTCACTGCAATCTCCGCCTCCTGGGTTCAAGCGATTCTC
CTGCCTCAGCCTCCCGAGTTGTTGGGATTCCAGGCATGCATGACCAGGCTCAGCTAATTTTTGTTTTTTT
GGTAGAGACGGGGTTTCACCATATTGGCCAGGCTGGTCTCCAACTCCTAATCTCAGGTGATCTACCCACC
TTGGCCTCCCAAATTGCTGGGATTACAGGCGTGAACCACTGCTCCCTTCCCTGTCCTTCTGATTTTGTAG
GTAACCACGTGCGGACCGAGCGGCCGCAGGAACCCCTAGTGATGGAGTTGGCCACTCCCTCTCTGCGCGC
TCGCTCGCTCACTGAGGCCGGGCGACCAAAGGTCGCCCGACGCCCGGGCTTTGCCCGGGCGGCCTCAGTG
AGCGAGCGAGCGCGCAGCTGCCTGCAGGGGCGCCTGATGCGGTATTTTCTCCTTACGCATCTGTGCGGTA
TTTCACACCGCATA
[95 nt withheld, positions 3865-3959]
T
[46 nt withheld, positions 3961-4006]
C
[141 nt withheld, positions 4008-4148]
CCTTTGACGTTGGAGTCCACGTTCTTT
[37 nt withheld, positions 4176-4212]
ACTCTATCTCGGGCTATTCTTTTGATTTATAAGGGATTTTGCCGATTTCGGTCTATTGGTTAAAAAATGA
GCTGATTTAACAAAAATTTAACGCGAATTTTAACAAAATATTAACGTTTACAATTTTATGGTGCACTCTC
AGTACAATCTGCTCTGATGCCGCATAGTTAAGCCAGCCCCGACACCCGCCAACACCCGCTGACGCGCCCT
GACGGGCTTGTCTGCTCCCGGCATCCGCTTACAGACAAGCTGTGACCGTCTCCGGGAGCTGCATGTGTCA
GAGGTTTTCACCGTCATCACCGAAACGCGCGAGACGAAAGGGCCTCGTGATACGCCTATTTTTATAGGTT
AATGTCATGATAATAATGGTTTCTTAGACGTCAGGTGGCACTTTTCGGGGAAATGTGCGCGGAACCCCTA
TTTGTTTATTTTTCTAAATACATTCAAATATGTATCCGCTCATGAGACAATAACCCTGATAAATGCTTCA
ATAATATTGAAAAAGGAAGAGTATGAGTATTCAACATTTCCGTGTCGCCCTTATTCCCTTTTTTGCGGCA
TTTTGCCTTCCTGTTTTTGCTCACCCAGAAACGCTGGTGAAAGTAAAAGATGCTGAAGATCAGTTGGGTG
CACGAGTGGGTTACATCGAACTGGATCTCAACAGCGGTAAGATCCTTGAGAGTTTTCGCCCCGAAGAACG
TTTTCCAATGATGAGCACTTTTAAAGTTCTGCTATGTGGCGCGGTATTATCCCGTATTGACGCCGGGCAA
GAGCAACTCGGTCGCCGCATACACTATTCTCAGAATGACTTGGTTGAGTACTCACCAGTCACAGAAAAGC
ATCTTACGGATGGCATGACAGTAAGAGAATTATGCAGTGCTGCCATAACCATGAGTGATAACACTGCGGC
CAACTTACTTCTGACAACGATCGGAGGACCGAAGGAGCTAACCGCTTTTTTGCACAACATGGGGGATCAT
GTAACTCGCCTTGATCGTTGGGAACCGGAGCTGAATGAAGCCATACCAAACGACGAGCGTGACACCACGA
TGCCTGTAGCAATGGCAACAACGTTGCGCAAACTATTAACTGGCGAACTACTTACTCTAGCTTCCCGGCA
ACAATTAATAGACTGGATGGAGGCGGATAAAGTTGCAGGACCACTTCTGCGCTCGGCCCTTCCGGCTGGC
TGGTTTATTGCTGATAAATCTGGAGCCGGTGAGCGTGGGTCTCGCGGTATCATTGCAGCACTGGGGCCAG
ATGGTAAGCCCTCCCGTATCGTAGTTATCTACACGACGGGGAGTCAGGCAACTATGGATGAACGAAATAG
ACAGATCGCTGAGATAGGTGCCTCACTGATTAAGCATTGGTAACTGTCAGACCAAGTTTACTCATATATA
CTTTAGATTGATTTAAAACTTCATTTTTAATTTAAAAGGATCTAGGTGAAGATCCTTTTTGATAATCTCA
TGACCAAAATCCCTTAACGTGAGTTTTCGTTCCACTGAGCGTCAGACCCCGTAGAAAAGATCAAAGGATC
TTCTTGAGATCCTTTTTTTCTGCGCGTAATCTGCTGCTTGCAAACAAAAAAACCACCGCTACCAGCGGTG
GTTTGTTTGCCGGATCAAGAGCTACCAACTCTTTTTCCGAAGGTAACTGGCTTCAGCAGAGCGCAGATAC
CAAATACTGTTCTTCTAGTGTAGCCGTAGTTAGGCCACCACTTCAAGAACTCTGTAGCACCGCCTACATA
CCTCGCTCTGCTAATCCTGTTACCAGTGGCTGCTGCCAGTGGCGATAAGTCGTGTCTTACCGGGTTGGAC
TCAAGACGATAGTTACCGGATAAGGCGCAGCGGTCGGGCTGAACGGGGGGTTCGTGCACACAGCCCAGCT
TGGAGCGAACGACCTACACCGAACTGAGATACCTACAGCGTGAGCTATGAGAAAGCGCCACGCTTCCCGA
AGGGAGAAAGGCGGACAGGTATCCGGTAAGCGGCAGGGTCGGAACAGGAGAGCGCACGAGGGAGCTTCCA
GGGGGAAACGCCTGGTATCTTTATAGTCCTGTCGGGTTTCGCCACCTCTGACTTGAGCGTCGATTTTTGT
GATGCTCGTCAGGGGGGCGGAGCCTATGGAAAAACGCCAGCAACGCGGCCTTTTTACGGTTCCTGGCCTT
TTGCTGGCCTTTTGCTCACATGTCCTGCAGGCAGCTGCGCGCTCGCTCGCTCACTGAGGCCGCCCGGGCG
TCGGGCGACCTTTGGTCGCCCGGCCTCAGTGAGCGAGCGAGCGCGCAGAGAGGGAGTGGCCAACTCCATC
ACTAGGGGTTCCT
